>Addgene plasmid #53767 | pcDNA4-ATR-N | addgene full sequence | sequence record 265957 | Addgene NGS Result
GAGATCTCCCGATCCCCTATGGTGCACTCTCAGTACAATCTGCTCTGATGCCGCATAGTTAAGCCAGTAT
CTGCTCCCTGCTTGTGTGTTGGAGGTCGCTGAGTAGTGCGCGAGCAAAATTTAAGCTACAACAAGGCAAG
GCTTGACCGACAATTGCATGAAGAATCTGCTTAGGGTTAGGCGTTTTGCGCTGCTTCGCGATGTACGGGC
CAGATATACGCGTTGACATTGATTATTGACTAGTTATTAATAGTAATCAATTACGGGGTCATTAGTTCAT
AGCCCATATATGGAGTTCCGCGTTACATAACTTACGGTAAATGGCCCGCCTGGCTGACCGCCCAACGACC
CCCGCCCATTGACGTCAATAATGACGTATGTTCCCATAGTAACGCCAATAGGGACTTTCCATTGACGTCA
ATGGGTGGAGTATTTACGGTAAACTGCCCACTTGGCAGTACATCAAGTGTATCATATGCCAAGTACGCCC
CCTATTGACGTCAATGACGGTAAATGGCCCGCCTGGCATTATGCCCAGTACATGACCTTATGGGACTTTC
CTACTTGGCAGTACATCTACGTATTAGTCATCGCTATTACCATGGTGATGCGGTTTTGGCAGTACATCAA
TGGGCGTGGATAGCGGTTTGACTCACGGGGATTTCCAAGTCTCCACCCCATTGACGTCAATGGGAGTTTG
TTTTGGCACCAAAATCAACGGGACTTTCCAAAATGTCGTAACAACTCCGCCCCATTGACGCAAATGGGCG
GTAGGCGTGTACGGTGGGAGGTCTATATAAGCAGAGCTCTCTGGCTAACTAGAGAACCCACTGCTTACTG
GCTTATCGAAATTAATACGACTCACTATAGGGAGACCCAAGCTGGCTAGTTAAGCTTGGTACCGAGCTCG
GATCCAGGATGGACTACAAGGACGACGATGACAAGGGGGAACATGGCCTGGAGCTGGCTTCCATGATCCC
CGCCCTGCGGGAGCTGGGCAGTGCCACACCAGAGGAATATAATACAGTTGTACAGAAGCCAAGACAAATT
CTGTGTCAATTCATTGACCGGATACTTACAGATGTAAATGTTGTTGCTGTAGAACTTGTAAAGAAAACTG
ACTCTCAGCCAACCTCCGTGATGTTGCTTGATTTCATCCAGCATATCATGAAATCCTCCCCACTTATGTT
TGTAAATGTGAGTGGAAGCCATGAGGCCAAAGGCAGTTGTATTGAATTCAGTAATTGGATCATAACGAGA
CTTCTGCGGATTGCAGCAACTCCCTCCTGTCATTTGTTACACAAGAAAATCTGTGAAGTCATCTGTTCAT
TATTATTTCTTTTTAAAAGCAAGAGTCCTGCTATTTTTGGGGTCCTCACAAAAGAATTATTACAACTTTT
TGAAGACTTGGTTTACCTCCATAGAAGAAATGTGATGGGTCATGCTGTGGAATGGCCAGTGGTCATGAGC
CGATTTTTAAGTCAATTAGATGAACACATGGGATATTTACAATCAGCTCCTTTGCAGTTGATGAGTATGC
AAAATTTAGAATTTATTGAAGTCACTTTATTAATGGTTCTTACTCGTATTATTGCAATTGTGTTTTTTAG
AAGGCAAGAACTCTTACTTTGGCAGATAGGTTGTGTTCTGCTAGAGTATGGTAGTCCAAAAATTAAATCC
CTAGCAATTAGCTTTTTAACAGAACTTTTTCAGCTTGGAGGACTACCAGCACAACCAGCTAGCACTTTTT
TCAGCTCATTTTTGGAATTATTAAAACACCTTGTAGAAATGGATACTGACCAATTGAAACTCTATGAAGA
GCCATTATCAAAGCTGATAAAGACACTATTTCCCTTTGAAGCAGAAGCTTATAGAAATATTGAACCTGTC
TATTTAAATATGCTGCTGGAAAAACTCTGTGTCATGTTTGAAGACGGTGTGCTCATGCGGCTTAAGTCTG
ATTTGCTAAAAGCAGCTTTGTGCCATTTACTGCAGTATTTCCTTAAATTTGTGCCAGCTGGGTATGAATC
TGCTTTACAAGTCAGGAAGGTCTATGTGAGAAATATTTGTAAAGCTCTTTTGGATGTGCTTGGAATTGAG
GTAGATGCAGAGTACTTGTTGGGCCCACTTTATGCAGCTTTGAAAATGGAAAGTATGGAAATCATTGAGG
AGATTCAATGCCAAACTCAACAGGAAAACCTCAGCAGTAATAGTGATGGAATATCACCCAAAAGGCGTCG
TCTCAGCTCGTCTCTAAACCCTTCTAAAAGAGCACCAAAACAGACTGAGGAAATTAAACATGTGGACATG
AACCAAAAGAGCATATTATGGAGTGCACTGAAACAGAAAGCTGAATCCCTTCAGATTTCCCTTGAATACA
GTGGCCTAAAGAATCCTGTTATTGAGATGTTAGAAGGAATTGCTGTTGTCTTACAACTGACTGCTCTGTG
TACTGTTCATTGTTCTCATCAAAACATGAACTGCCGTACTTTCAAGGACTGTCAACATAAATCCAAGAAG
AAACCTTCTGTAGTGATAACTTGGATGTCATTGGATTTTTACACAAAAGTGCTTAAGAGCTGTAGAAGTT
TGTTAGAATCTGTTCAGAAACTGGACCTGGAGGCAACCATTGATAAGGTGGTGAAAATTTATGATGCTTT
GATTTATATGCAAGTAAACAGTTCATTTGAAGATCATATCCTGGAAGATTTATGTGGTATGCTCTCACTT
CCATGGATTTATTCCCATTCTGATGATGGCTGTTTAAAGTTGACCACATTTGCCGCTAATCTTCTAACAT
TAAGCTGTAGGATTTCAGATAGCTATTCACCACAGGCACAATCACGATGTGTGTTTCTTCTGACTCTGTT
TCCAAGAAGAATATTCCTTGAGTGGAGAACAGCAGTTTACAACTGGGCCCTGCAGAGCTCCCATGAAGTA
ATCCGGGCTAGTTGTGTTAGTGGATTTTTTATCTTATTGCAGCAGCAGAATTCTTGTAACAGAGTTCCCA
AGATTCTTATAGATAAAGTCAAAGATGATTCTGACATTGTCAAGAAAGAATTTGCTTCTATACTTGGTCA
ACTTGTCTGTACTCTTCACGGCATGTTTTATCTGACAAGTTCTTTAACAGAACCTTTCTCTGAACACGGA
CATGTGGACCTCTTCTGTAGGAACTTGAAAGCCACTTCTCAACATGAATGTTCATCTTCTCAACTAAAAG
CTTCTGTCTGCAAGCCATTCCTTTTCCTACTGAAAAAAAAAATACCTAGTCCAGTAAAACTTGCTTTCAT
AGATAATCTACATCATCTTTGTAAGCATCTTGATTTTAGAGAAGATGAAACAGATGTAAAAGCAGTTCTT
GGAACTTTATTAAATTTAATGGAAGATCCAGACAAAGATGTTAGAGTGGCTTTTAGTGGAAATATCAAGC
ACATATTGGAATCCTTGGACTCTGAAGATGGATTTATAAAGGAGCTTTTTGTCTTAAGAATGAAGGAAGC
ATATACACATGCCCAAATATCAAGAAATAATGAGCTGAAGGATACCTTGATTCTTACAACAGGGGATATT
GGAAGGGCCGCAAAAGGAGATTTGGTACCATTTGCACTCTTACACTTATTGCATTGTTTGTTATCCAAGT
CAGCATCTGTCTCTGGAGCAGCATACACAGAAATTAGAGCTCTGGTTGCAGCTAAAAGTGTTAAACTGCA
AAGTTTTTTCAGCCAGTATAAGAAACCCATCTGTCAGTTTTTGGTAGAATCCCTTCACTCTAGTCAGATG
ACAGCACTTCCGAATACTCCATGCCAGAATGCTGACGTGCGAAAACAAGATGTGGCTCACCAGAGAGAAA
TGGCTTTAAATACGTTGTCTGAAATTGCCAACGTTTTCGACTTTCCTGATCTTAATCGTTTTCTTACTAG
GACATTACAAGTTCTACTACCTGATCTTGCTGCCAAAGCAAGCCCTGCAGCTTCTGCTCTCATTCGAACT
TTAGGAAAACAATTAAATGTCAATCGTAGAGAGATTTTAATAAACAACTTCAAATATATTTTTTCTCATT
TGGTCTGTTCTTGTTCCAAAGATGAATTAGAACGTGCCCTTCATTATCTGAAGAATGAAACAGAAATTGA
ACTGGGGAGCCTGTTGAGACAAGATTTCCAAGGATTGCATAATGAATTATTGCTGCGTATTGGAGAACAC
TATCAACAGGTTTTTAATGGTTTGTCAATACTTGCCTCATTTGCATCCAGTGATGATCCATATCAGGGCC
CGAGAGATATCATATCACCTGAACTGATGGCTGATTATTTACAACCCAAATTGTTGGGCATTTTGGCTTT
TTTTAACATGCAGTTACTGAGCTCTAGTGTTGGCATTGAAGATAAGAAAATGGCCTTGAACAGTTTGATG
TCTTTGATGAAGTTAATGGGACCCAAACATGTCAGTTCTGTGAGGGTGAAGATGATGACCACACTGAGAA
CTGGCCTTCGATTCAAGGATGATTTTCCTGAATTGTGTTGCAGAGCTTGGGACTGCTTTGTTCGCTGCCT
GGATCATGCTTGTCTGGGCTCCCTTCTCAGTCATGTAATAGTAGCTTTGTTACCTCTTATACACATCCAG
CCTAAAGAAACTGCAGCTATCTTCCACTACCTCATAATTGAAAACAGGGATGCTGTGCAAGATTTTCTTC
ATGAAATATATTTTTTACCTGATCATCCAGAATTAAAAAAGATAAAAGCCGTTCTCCAGGAATACAGAAA
GGAGACCTCTGAGAGCACTGATCTTCAGACAACTCTTCAGCTCTCTATGAAGGCCATTCAACATGAAAAT
GTCGATGTTCGTATTCATGCTCTTACAAGCTTGAAGGAAACCTTGTATAAAAATCAGGAAAAACTGATAA
AGTATGCAACAGACAGTGAAACAGTAGAACCTATTATCTCACAGTTGGTGACAGTGCTTTTGAAAGGTTG
CCAAGATGCAAACTCTCAAGCTCGGTTGCTCTGTGGGGAATGTTTAGGGGAATTGGGGGCGATAGATCCA
GGTCGATTAGATTTCTCAACAACTGAAACTCAAGGAAAAGATTTTACATTTGTGACTGGAGTAGAAGATT
CAAGCTTTGCCTATGGATTATTGATGGAGCTAACAAGAGCTTACCTTGCGTATGCTGATTGACTCGAGTC
TAGAGGGCCCTTCGAACAAAAACTCATCTCAGAAGAGGATCTGAATATGCATACCGGTCATCATCACCAT
CACCATTGAGTTTAAACCCGCTGATCAGCCTCGACTGTGCCTTCTAGTTGCCAGCCATCTGTTGTTTGCC
CCTCCCCCGTGCCTTCCTTGACCCTGGAAGGTGCCACTCCCACTGTCCTTTCCTAATAAAATGAGGAAAT
TGCATCGCATTGTCTGAGTAGGTGTCATTCTATTCTGGGGGGTGGGGTGGGGCAGGACAGCAAGGGGGAG
GATTGGGAAGACAATAGCAGGCATGCTGGGGATGCGGTGGGCTCTATGGCTTCTGAGGCGGAAAGAACCA
GCTGGGGCTCTAGGGGGTATCCCC
[124 nt withheld, positions 5555-5678]
C
[91 nt withheld, positions 5680-5770]
A
[49 nt withheld, positions 5772-5820]
CCTTTGACGTTGGAGTCCACGTTCTTT
[37 nt withheld, positions 5848-5884]
ACCCTATCTCGGTCTATTCTTTTGATTTATAAGGGATTTTGCCGATTTCGGCCTATTGGTTAAAAAATGA
GCTGATTTAACAAAAATTTAACGCGAATTAATTCTGTGGAATGTGTGTCAGTTAGGGTGTGGAAAGTCCC
CAGGCTCCCCAGCAGGCAGAAGTATGCAAAGCATGCATCTCAATTAGTCAGCAACCAGGTGTGGAAAGTC
CCCAGGCTCCCCAGCAGGCAGAAGTATGCAAAGCATGCATCTCAATTAGTCAGCAACCATAGTCCCGCCC
CTAACTCCGCCCATCCCGCCCCTAACTCCGCCCAGTTCCGCCCATTCTCCGCCCCATGGCTGACTAATTT
TTTTTATTTATGCAGAGGCCGAGGCCGCCTCTGCCTCTGAGCTATTCCAGAAGTAGTGAGGAGGCTTTTT
TGGAGGCCTAGGCTTTTGCAAAAAGCTCCCGGGAGCTTGTATATCCATTTTCGGATCTGATCAGCACGTG
TTGACAATTAATCATCGGCATAGTATATCGGCATAGTATAATACGACAAGGTGAGGAACTAAACCATGGC
CAAGTTGACCAGTGCCGTTCCGGTGCTCACCGCGCGCGACGTCGCCGGAGCGGTCGAGTTCTGGACCGAC
CGGCTCGGGTTCTCCCGGGACTTCGTGGAGGACGACTTCGCCGGTGTGGTCCGGGACGACGTGACCCTGT
TCATCAGCGCGGTCCAGGACCAGGTGGTGCCGGACAACACCCTGGCCTGGGTGTGGGTGCGCGGCCTGGA
CGAGCTGTACGCCGAGTGGTCGGAGGTCGTGTCCACGAACTTCCGGGACGCCTCCGGGCCGGCCATGACC
GAGATCGGCGAGCAGCCGTGGGGGCGGGAGTTCGCCCTGCGCGACCCGGCCGGCAACTGCGTGCACTTCG
TGGCCGAGGAGCAGGACTGACACGTGCTACGAGATTTCGATTCCACCGCCGCCTTCTATGAAAGGTTGGG
CTTCGGAATCGTTTTCCGGGACGCCGGCTGGATGATCCTCCAGCGCGGGGATCTCATGCTGGAGTTCTTC
GCCCACCCCAACTTGTTTATTGCAGCTTATAATGGTTACAAATAAAGCAATAGCATCACAAATTTCACAA
ATAAAGCATTTTTTTCACTGCATTCTAGTTGTGGTTTGTCCAAACTCATCAATGTATCTTATCATGTCTG
TATACCGTCGACCTCTAGCTAGAGCTTGGCGTAATCATGGTCATAGCTGTTTCCTGTGTGAAATTGTTAT
CCGCTCACAATTCCACACAACATACGAGCCGGAAGCATAAAGTGTAAAGCCTGGGGTGCCTAATGAGTGA
GCTAACTCACATTAATTGCGTTGCGCTCACTGCCCGCTTTCCAGTCGGGAAACCTGTCGTGCCAGCTGCA
TTAATGAATCGGCCAACGCGCGGGGAGAGGCGGTTTGCGTATTGGGCGCTCTTCCGCTTCCTCGCTCACT
GACTCGCTGCGCTCGGTCGTTCGGCTGCGGCGAGCGGTATCAGCTCACTCAAAGGCGGTAATACGGTTAT
CCACAGAATCAGGGGATAACGCAGGAAAGAACATGTGAGCAAAAGGCCAGCAAAAGGCCAGGAACCGTAA
AAAGGCCGCGTTGCTGGCGTTTTTCCATAGGCTCCGCCCCCCTGACGAGCATCACAAAAATCGACGCTCA
AGTCAGAGGTGGCGAAACCCGACAGGACTATAAAGATACCAGGCGTTTCCCCCTGGAAGCTCCCTCGTGC
GCTCTCCTGTTCCGACCCTGCCGCTTACCGGATACCTGTCCGCCTTTCTCCCTTCGGGAAGCGTGGCGCT
TTCTCATAGCTCACGCTGTAGGTATCTCAGTTCGGTGTAGGTCGTTCGCTCCAAGCTGGGCTGTGTGCAC
GAACCCCCCGTTCAGCCCGACCGCTGCGCCTTATCCGGTAACTATCGTCTTGAGTCCAACCCGGTAAGAC
ACGACTTATCGCCACTGGCAGCAGCCACTGGTAACAGGATTAGCAGAGCGAGGTATGTAGGCGGTGCTAC
AGAGTTCTTGAAGTGGTGGCCTAACTACGGCTACACTAGAAGAACAGTATTTGGTATCTGCGCTCTGCTG
AAGCCAGTTACCTTCGGAAAAAGAGTTGGTAGCTCTTGATCCGGCAAACAAACCACCGCTGGTAGCGGTG
GTTTTTTTGTTTGCAAGCAGCAGATTACGCGCAGAAAAAAAGGATCTCAAGAAGATCCTTTGATCTTTTC
TACGGGGTCTGACGCTCAGTGGAACGAAAACTCACGTTAAGGGATTTTGGTCATGAGATTATCAAAAAGG
ATCTTCACCTAGATCCTTTTAAATTAAAAATGAAGTTTTAAATCAATCTAAAGTATATATGAGTAAACTT
GGTCTGACAGTTACCAATGCTTAATCAGTGAGGCACCTATCTCAGCGATCTGTCTATTTCGTTCATCCAT
AGTTGCCTGACTCCCCGTCGTGTAGATAACTACGATACGGGAGGGCTTACCATCTGGCCCCAGTGCTGCA
ATGATACCGCGAGACCCACGCTCACCGGCTCCAGATTTATCAGCAATAAACCAGCCAGCCGGAAGGGCCG
AGCGCAGAAGTGGTCCTGCAACTTTATCCGCCTCCATCCAGTCTATTAATTGTTGCCGGGAAGCTAGAGT
AAGTAGTTCGCCAGTTAATAGTTTGCGCAACGTTGTTGCCATTGCTACAGGCATCGTGGTGTCACGCTCG
TCGTTTGGTATGGCTTCATTCAGCTCCGGTTCCCAACGATCAAGGCGAGTTACATGATCCCCCATGTTGT
GCAAAAAAGCGGTTAGCTCCTTCGGTCCTCCGATCGTTGTCAGAAGTAAGTTGGCCGCAGTGTTATCACT
CATGGTTATGGCAGCACTGCATAATTCTCTTACTGTCATGCCATCCGTAAGATGCTTTTCTGTGACTGGT
GAGTACTCAACCAAGTCATTCTGAGAATAGTGTATGCGGCGACCGAGTTGCTCTTGCCCGGCGTCAATAC
GGGATAATACCGCGCCACATAGCAGAACTTTAAAAGTGCTCATCATTGGAAAACGTTCTTCGGGGCGAAA
ACTCTCAAGGATCTTACCGCTGTTGAGATCCAGTTCGATGTAACCCACTCGTGCACCCAACTGATCTTCA
GCATCTTTTACTTTCACCAGCGTTTCTGGGTGAGCAAAAACAGGAAGGCAAAATGCCGCAAAAAAGGGAA
TAAGGGCGACACGGAAATGTTGAATACTCATACTCTTCCTTTTTCAATATTATTGAAGCATTTATCAGGG
TTATTGTCTCATGAGCGGATACATATTTGAATGTATTTAGAAAAATAAACAAATAGGGGTTCCGCGCACA
TTTCCCCGAAAAGTGCCACCTGACGTCGACGGATCGG
Features (pLannotate 1.2.2; 22 found; start..end, strand, type, name):
     18..70      -  misc_feature   bom (fragment): basis of mobility region from pBR322
    225..604     +  enhancer       CMV enhancer: human cytomegalovirus immediate early enhancer
    605..808     +  promoter       CMV promoter: human cytomegalovirus (CMV) immediate early promoter
    804..837     +  LTR            5' LTR (truncated) (fragment): truncated 5' long terminal repeat (LTR) from HIV-1
    853..871     +  promoter       T7 promoter: promoter for bacteriophage T7 RNA polymerase
    925..945     +  CDS            FLAG (fragment): FLAG® epitope tag, followed by an enterokinase cleavage site
    946..5169    +  CDS            ATR (fragment): ATR_HUMAN - Also known as FRP1. Experimental evidence at protein level: Swiss-Prot protein existence level 1. Serine/threonine protein kinase which activates checkpoint signaling upon genotoxic stresses such as ionizing radiation (IR), ultraviolet light (UV), or DNA replication stalling, thereby acting as a DNA damage sensor. Recognizes the substrate consensus sequence [ST]- Q. Phosphorylates BRCA1, CHEK1, MCM2, RAD17, RPA2, SMC1 and p53/TP53, which collectively inhibit DNA replication and mitosis and promote DNA repair, recombination and apoptosis. Phosphorylates 'Ser-139' of histone variant
   5285..5509    +  polyA_signal   bGH poly(A) signal: bovine growth hormone polyadenylation signal
   5513..5534    +  promoter       SV40 promoter (fragment): SV40 enhancer and early promoter
   5555..5983    +  rep_origin     f1 ori (sequence partly withheld): f1 bacteriophage origin of replication; arrow indicates direction of (+) strand synthesis
   5997..6326    +  promoter       SV40 promoter: SV40 enhancer and early promoter
   6374..6421    +  promoter       EM7 promoter: synthetic bacterial promoter&nbsp
   6440..6814    +  CDS            BleoR: antibiotic-binding protein; Sh ble from Streptoalloteichus hindustanus; confers resistance to bleomycin, phleomycin, and Zeocin™
   6824..6949    +  CDS            ble (fragment): BLE_KLEPN - Experimental evidence at protein level: Swiss-Prot protein existence level 1. Binding protein with a strong affinity to the bleomycin family of antibiotics. Binds to CL990; an antimitotic-antibiotic compound. From Klebsiella pneumoniae.
   6944..7065    +  polyA_signal   SV40 poly(A) signal: SV40 polyadenylation signal
   7138..7154    -  protein_bind   lac operator: The lac repressor binds to the lac operator to inhibit transcription in E. coli. This inhibition can be relieved by adding lactose or isopropyl-β-D-thiogalactopyranoside (IPTG). lac repressor encoded by lacI
   7162..7192    -  promoter       lac promoter: promoter for the E. coli lac operon
   7207..7228    -  protein_bind   CAP binding site: CAP binding activates transcription in the presence of cAMP. E. coli catabolite activator protein
   7241..7333    -  CDS            lacI (fragment): lac repressor; lacI; The lac repressor binds to the lac operator to inhibit transcription in E. coli. This inhibition can be relieved by adding lactose or isopropyl-β-D-thiogalactopyranoside (IPTG).
   7516..8104    -  rep_origin     ori: high-copy-number ColE1/pMB1/pBR322/pUC origin of replication
   8275..9135    -  CDS            AmpR: β-lactamase; bla; confers resistance to ampicillin, carbenicillin, and related antibiotics
   9136..9240    -  promoter       AmpR promoter: bla
