[The description below was written by a language model from this plasmid's Addgene catalogue record and pLannotate feature annotations shown in this document.]
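Description:
pcDNA4-ATR-N is a mammalian expression plasmid built on the Invitrogen pcDNA4 backbone that produces a Flag-tagged N-terminal fragment of human ATR (ataxia telangiectasia and Rad3 related), the serine/threonine checkpoint kinase that responds to UV damage, ionizing radiation and stalled replication. The insert covers amino acids 1–1409, so it lacks the C-terminal portion of the protein. It was cloned between BamHI and XhoI sites, both of which are retained. The sequenced plasmid is about 9.3 kb. In the feature table, a Flag epitope sits immediately upstream of and contiguous with the ATR coding region, consistent with the N-terminal tag in the catalogue entry.

Expression is driven by the human CMV immediate-early enhancer and promoter and terminated by the bovine growth hormone polyadenylation signal. A T7 promoter lies between the CMV promoter and the insert and could support in vitro transcription. A second cassette places the Sh ble gene (bleomycin/Zeocin resistance) under tandem SV40 early and bacterial EM7 promoters with an SV40 polyadenylation signal, allowing selection in mammalian cells as well as in bacteria. In E. coli the plasmid is maintained by a high-copy ColE1/pUC-type origin and selected with ampicillin through the bla gene, and an f1 origin permits single-stranded DNA production. The short HIV-1 LTR, lacI, second ble and extra SV40 promoter annotations are small fragments, probably backbone remnants or annotation artefacts rather than functional elements.

The construct is intended for expressing and, via the Flag tag, detecting or affinity-purifying the ATR N-terminal domain. This suits domain-mapping work such as the associated study of ATR binding to UV-damaged DNA.
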