Addgene plasmid #53767: pcDNA4-ATR-N
Purpose: mammalian expression of flag-tagged ATR N-terminal fragment
Depositing lab: Aziz Sancar. Depositing organization: University of North Carolina at Chapel Hill. Publication: Preferential binding of ATR protein to UV-damaged DNA. Unsal-Kacmaz K, Makhov AM, Griffith JD, Sancar A. Proc Natl Acad Sci U S A. 2002 May 14;99(10):6673-8. 10.1073/pnas.102167799 PubMed 12011431.
Backbone
  Vector backbone: pcDNA4.1
  Backbone manufacturer: Invitrogen
  Vector type: Mammalian Expression
Growth in bacteria
  Bacterial resistance: Ampicillin, 100 μg/mL
  Growth temperature: 37°C
  Growth strain: DH5alpha
  Copy number: High Copy
Gene/Insert
  Gene/Insert name: ATR (alt name: ataxia telangiectasia and Rad3 related)
  Species: H. sapiens (human)
  Mutation: N-terminal domain, aa 1-1409
  Entrez Gene: ATR (a.k.a. FCTCS, FRP1, MEC1, SCKL, SCKL1)
  Promoter: CMV
  Tag / fusion protein: Flag (N terminal on insert)
  Cloning method: Restriction Enzyme; 5′ cloning site BamHI (not destroyed); 3′ cloning site XhoI (not destroyed)
  Sequencing primers: 5′ CMV-F; 3′ BGHrev
Terms and licenses: Academic/Nonprofit Terms; Industry Terms: Not Available to Industry
How to cite: pcDNA4-ATR-N was a gift from Aziz Sancar (Addgene plasmid # 53767 ; http://n2t.net/addgene:53767 ; RRID:Addgene_53767)
