>Addgene plasmid #53767 | pcDNA4-ATR-N | addgene partial sequence | sequence record 89691 | CMV-F 5'-CGCAAATGGGCGGTAGGCGTG-3'
CTATATAAGCAGAGCTCTCTGGCTAACTAGAGAACCCACTGCTTACTGGCTTATCGAAATTAATACGACT
CACTATAGGGAGACCCAAGCTGGCTAGTTAAGCTTGGTACCGAGCTCGGATCCAGGATGGACTACAAGGA
CGACGATGACAAGGGGGAACATGGCCTGGAGCTGGCTTCCATGATCCCCGCCCTGCGGGAGCTGGGCAGT
GCCACACCAGAGGAATATAATACAGTTGTACAGAAGCCAAGACAAATTCTGTGTCAATTCATTGACCGGA
TACTTACAGATGTAAATGTTGTTGCTGTAGAACTTGTAAAGAAAACTGACTCTCAGCCAACCTCCGTGAT
GTTGCTTGATTTCATCCAGCATATCATGAAATCCTCCCCACTTATGTTTGTAAATGTGAGTGGAAGCCAT
GAGGCCAAAGGCAGTTGTATTGAATTCAGTAATTGGATCATAACGAGACTTCTGCGGATTGCAGCAACTC
CCTCCTGTCATTTGTTACACAAGAAAATCTGTGAAGTCATCTGTTCATTATTATTTCTTTTTAAAAGCAA
GAGTCCTGCTATTTTTGGGGTCCTCACAAAAGAATTATTACAACTTTTTGAAGACTTGGTTTACCTCCAT
AGAAGAAATGTGATGGGTCATGCTGTGGAATGGCCAGTGGTCATGAGCCGATTTTTAAGTCAATTAGATG
AACACATGGGATATTTACAATCAGCTCCTTTGCAGTTGATGAGTATGCAAAATTTAGAATTTATTGAAGT
CACTTTATTAATGGTTCTTACTCGTATTATTGCAATTGTGTTTTTTAGAAGGCAAGAACTCTTACTTTGG
CAGATAGGTTGTGTTCTGCTAGAGTATGGTAGTCCAAAAATTAAATCCCTAGCAATTAGCTTTTTAACAG
AACTTTTTCAGCTTGGAGGACTACCAGCACAACCAGCTAGCACTTTTTTCAGCTCATTTTTGGAATTATT
AAAACACCTTGTAGAAATGGATACTGACCAATTGAAACTCTATGAAGAGCCATTATCAAAGCTGATAAAG
ACAC
