>Addgene plasmid #53767 | pcDNA4-ATR-N | addgene partial sequence | sequence record 89692 | BGH-rev 5'-TAGAAGGCACAGTCGAGG-3'
ACTCAATGGTGATGGTGATGATGACCGGTATGCATATTCAGATCCTCTTCTGAGATGAGTTTTTGTTCGA
AGGGCCCTCTAGACTCGAGTCAATCAGCATACGCAAGGTAAGCTCTTGTTAGCTCCATCAATAATCCATA
GGCAAAGCTTGAATCTTCTACTCCAGTCACAAATGTAAAATCTTTTCCTTGAGTTTCAGTTGTTGAGAAA
TCTAATCGACCTGGATCTATCGCCCCCAATTCCCCTAAACATTCCCCACAGAGCAACCGAGCTTGAGAGT
TTGCATCTTGGCAACCTTTCAAAAGCACTGTCACCAACTGTGAGATAATAGGTTCTACTGTTTCACTGTC
TGTTGCATACTTTATCAGTTTTTCCTGATTTTTATACAAGGTTTCCTTCAAGCTTGTAAGAGCATGAATA
CGAACATCGACATTTTCATGTTGAATGGCCTTCATAGAGAGCTGAAGAGTTGTCTGAAGATCAGTGCTCT
CAGAGGTCTCCTTTCTGTATTCCTGGAGAACGGCTTTTATCTTTTTTAATTCTGGATGATCAGGTAAAAA
ATATATTTCATGAAGAAAATCTTGCACAGCATCCCTGTTTTCAATTATGAGGTAGTGGAAGATAGCTGCA
GTTTCTTTAGGCTGGATGTGTATAAGAGGTAACAAAGCTACTATTACATGACTGAGAAGGGAGCCCAGAC
AAGCATGATCCAGGCAGCGAACAAAGCAGTCCCAAGCTCTGCAACACAATTCAGGAAAATCATCCTTGAA
TCGAAGGCCAGTTCTCAGTGTGGTCATCATCTTCACCCTCACAGAACTGACATGTTTGGGTCCCATTAAC
TTCATCAAAGACATCAAACTGTTCAAGGCCATTTTCTTATCTTCAATGCCAACACTAGAGCTCAGTAACT
GCATGTTAAAAAAAGCCAAAATGCCCAACAATTTGGGTTGTAAATAATCAGCCATCAGTTCAGGTGATAT
GATATCTCTCGGGCCCTGATATGGATCATCACTGGATGCAAATGAGGCAAGTATTGACAAACCATTAAAA
ACCTGTTGATAGTGTTCTCCAA
